Addgene plasmid #102959: pMin1
Purpose: (Empty Backbone) Mini-transposon system suitable for sequencing, shuttle mutagenesis and gene fusions
Depositing lab: Rainer Haas. Depositing organization: Ludwig-Maximilians-Universitaet Muenchen (LMU). Publication: An improved TnMax mini-transposon system suitable for sequencing, shuttle mutagenesis and gene fusions. Kahrs AF, Odenbreit S, Schmitt W, Heuermann D, Meyer TF, Haas R. Gene. 1995 Dec 29;167(1-2):53-7. 0378-1119(95)00671-0 PubMed 8566811.
Backbone
  Vector backbone: pRH144
  Backbone size (bp): 2026
  Modifications to backbone: insertion of oriT and a MCS flanked by transcriptional terminators of bacteriophage fd (tfd) or the trpA gene (ttrpA) resulted in plasmid pMin1
  Vector type: mini-transposon system suitable for sequencing, shuttling and gene fusions
Growth in bacteria
  Bacterial resistance: Tetracycline, 10 μg/mL
  Growth temperature: 37°C
  Growth strain: DH5alpha
  Copy number: Unknown
Terms and licenses: Academic/Nonprofit Terms; Industry Terms: Not Available to Industry
Depositor comments: Artificial DNA for plasmid pMin1 GenBank: Z50148.1
How to cite: pMin1 was a gift from Rainer Haas (Addgene plasmid # 102959 ; http://n2t.net/addgene:102959 ; RRID:Addgene_102959)
