[The description below was written by a language model from this plasmid's Addgene catalogue record and pLannotate feature annotations shown in this document.]
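Description:
pMin1 is a small, empty bacterial cloning vector that forms part of an improved TnMax mini-transposon system intended for sequencing, shuttle mutagenesis and the generation of gene fusions. According to the catalogue entry it derives from the roughly 2 kb backbone pRH144, into which an origin of transfer and a multiple cloning site were inserted. The cloning site is bracketed by two transcriptional terminators, one from bacteriophage fd and one from the trpA gene, an arrangement that shields a cloned fragment from read-through transcription originating in the vector and vice versa. No insert is present, and the record does not describe transposon ends or a transposase on this plasmid, so it appears to act as the minimal target or carrier vector for fragments to be mutagenised rather than as the transposon donor.

The annotated features fit this minimal design. A tetracycline efflux gene (tetA) provides selection in E. coli, a ColE1/pMB1-type origin supports replication (the catalogue lists copy number as unknown), and an incP oriT with an adjacent short traJ fragment allows the plasmid to be mobilised by conjugation when transfer functions are supplied in trans, which suits shuttle mutagenesis workflows. Only a fragment of the fd terminator is annotated at the end of the sequence; the trpA terminator and the cloning site are not picked up by the annotation.

Two sequence records are available, a 2,552 nt sequencing result and a 2,538 nt depositor sequence. They agree on the parts list but differ slightly in length and show the oriT/traJ segment in opposite orientations, a discrepancy the record does not explain.
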