Features (pLannotate 1.2.2; 5 found; start..end, strand, type, name):
    186..1373    +  CDS            tetA: TCR3_ECOLX - Experimental evidence at protein level: Swiss-Prot protein existence level 1. Resistance to tetracycline by an active tetracycline efflux. This is an energy-dependent process that decreases the accumulation of the antibiotic in whole cells. This protein functions as a metal- tetracycline/H(+) antiporter. From Escherichia coli. This protein is used as a marker in many commonly used cloning vectors, such as pBR322 and pACYC184.
   1397..1415    -  CDS            traJ (fragment): oriT-recognizing protein; traJ
   1448..1557    -  oriT           oriT: incP origin of transfer
   1783..2371    +  rep_origin     ori: high-copy-number ColE1/pMB1/pBR322/pUC origin of replication
   2507..2538    +  terminator     fd terminator (fragment): central terminator from bacteriophage fd (Otsuka and Kunisawa, 1982)
>Addgene plasmid #102959 | pMin1 | depositor full sequence | sequence record 194940 | Artificial DNA for plasmid pMin1.
AATTCAGATCTCGAGGTACCCGGGATTCTCTAGATCGATGTCGACAAGATTGATGTCGATAAGTTTAGCC
CGCCTAATGAGCGGGCTTTTTTTTTGATCTAATTCATGTTTGACATTGCCATATAGATGAGCTTTAATGC
GGTAGTTTATCACAGTTAAATTGCTAACGCAGTCAGGCACCGTGTATGAAATCTAACAATGCGCTCATCG
TCATCCTCGGCACCGTCACCCTGGATGCTGTAGGCATAGGCTTGGTTATGCCGGTACTGCCGGGCCTCTT
GCGGGATATCGTCCATTCCGACAGCATCGCCAGTCACTATGGCGTGCTGCTAGCGCTATATGCGTTGATG
CAATTTCTATGCGCACCCGTTCTCGGAGCACTGTCCGACCGCTTTGGCCGCCGCCCAGTCCTGCTCGCTT
CGCTACTTGGAGCCACTATCGACTACGCGATCATGGCGACCACACCCGTCCTGTGGATCCTCTACGCCGG
ACGCATCGTGGCCGGCATCACCGGCGCCACAGGTGCGGTTGCTGGCGCCTATATCGCCGACATCACCGAT
GGGGAAGATCGGGCTCGCCACTTCGGGCTCATGAGCGCTTGTTTCGGCGTGGGTATGGTGGCAGGCCCCG
TGGCCGGGGGACTGTTGGGCGCCATCTCCTTGCATGCACCATTCCTTGCGGCGGCGGTGCTCAACGGCCT
CAACCTACTACTGGGCTGCTTCCTAATGCAGGAGTCGCATAAGGGAGAGCGTCGACCGATGCCCTTGAGA
GCCTTCAACCCAGTCAGCTCCTTCCGGTGGGCGCGGGGCATGACTATCGTCGCCGCACTTATGACTGTCT
TCTTTATCATGCAACTCGTAGGACAGGTGCCGGCAGCGCTCTGGGTCATTTTCGGCGAGGACCGCTTTCG
CTGGAGCGCGACGATGATCGGCCTGTCGCTTGCGGTATTCGGAATCTTGCACGCCCTCGCTCAAGCCTTC
GTCACTGGTCCCGCCACCAAACGTTTCGGCGAGAAGCAGGCCATTATCGCCGGCATGGCGGCCGACGCGC
TGGGCTACGTCTTGCTGGCGTTCGCGACGCGAGGCTGGATGGCCTTCCCCATTATGATTCTTCTCGCTTC
CGGCGGCATCGGGATGCCCGCGTTGCAGGCCATGCTGTCCAGGCAGGTAGATGACGACCATCAGGGACAG
CTTCAAGGATCGCTCGCGGCTCTTACCAGCCTAACTTCGATCACTGGACCGCTGATCGTCACGGCGATTT
ATGCCGCCTCGGCGAGCACATGGAACGGGTTGGCATGGATTGTAGGCGCCGCCCTATACCTTGTCTGCCT
CCCCGCGTTGCGTCGCGGTGCATGGAGCCGGGCCACCTCGACCTGAATGGAAGCCGGCGGCCTGCAGCTT
GGTTTCATCAGCCATCCGCTTGCCCTCATCTGTTACGCCGGCGGTAGCCGGCCAGCCTCGCAGAGCAGGA
TTCCCGTTGAGCACCGCCAGGTGCGAATAAGGGACAGTGAAGAAGGAACACCCGCTCGCGGGTGGGCCTA
CTTCACCTATCCTGCCCGGCTGACGCCGTTGGATACACCAAGGAAAGTCTACACGAACCCTTTGGCAAAA
TCCTGTATATCGTGCGAAAAAGGATGGATATACCGAAAAAATCGCTATAATGACCCCGAAGCAGGGTTAT
GCAGCGGAAAAGCGCTGCTTCCCTGCTGTTTTGTGGAATATCTACCGACTGGAAACAGGCAAATGCAGGA
AATTACTGATCTGCAGAGATCAAAGGATCTTCTTGAGATCCTTTTTTTCTGCGCGTAATCTGCTGCTTGC
AAACAAAAAAACCACCGCTACCAGCGGTGGTTTGTTTGCCGGATCAAGAGCTACCAACTCTTTTTCCGAA
GGTAACTGGCTTCAGCAGAGCGCAGATACCAAATACTGTCCTTCTAGTGTAGCCGTAGTTAGGCCACCAC
TTCAAGAACTCTGTAGCACCGCCTACATACCTCGCTCTGCTAATCCTGTTACCAGTGGCTGCTGCCAGTG
GCGATAAGTCGTGTCTTACCGGGTTGGACTCAAGACGATAGTTACCGGATAAGGCGCAGCGGTCGGGCTG
AACGGGGGGTTCGTGCACACAGCCCAGCTTGGAGCGAACGACCTACACCGAACTGAGATACCTACAGCGT
GAGCATTGAGAAAGCGCCACGCTTCCCGAAGGGAGAAAGGCGGACAGGTATCCGGTAAGCGGCAGGGTCG
GAACAGGAGAGCGCACGAGGGAGCTTCCAGGGGGAAACGCCTGGTATCTTTATAGTCCTGTCGGGTTTCG
CCACCTCTGACTTGAGCGTCGATTTTTGTGATGCTCGTCAGGGGGGCGGAGCCTATGGAAAAACGCCAGC
AACGCGGCCTTTTTACGGTTCCTGGCCTTTTGCTGGCCTTTTGCTCACATGTTCTTTCCTGCGTTATCCC
CTGATTCTGTGGATAACCGTATTACCGCCTTTGAGTGAGCTGATACGAATTAGATCATTAAAGGCTCCTT
TTGGAGCCTTTTTTTTTG
