Features (pLannotate 1.2.2; 5 found; start..end, strand, type, name):
    186..1376    +  CDS            TcR: tetracycline efflux protein; tet; confers resistance to tetracycline
   1600..1709    +  oriT           oriT: incP origin of transfer
   1742..1760    +  CDS            traJ (fragment): oriT-recognizing protein; traJ
   1797..2385    +  rep_origin     ori: high-copy-number ColE1/pMB1/pBR322/pUC origin of replication
   2521..2552    +  terminator     fd terminator (fragment): central terminator from bacteriophage fd (Otsuka and Kunisawa, 1982)
>Addgene plasmid #102959 | pMin1 | addgene full sequence | sequence record 199158 | Addgene NGS Result
AATTCAGATCTCGAGGTACCCGGGATTCTCTAGATCGATGTCGACAAGATTGATGTCGATAAGTTTAGCC
CGCCTAATGAGCGGGCTTTTTTTTTGATCTAATTCATATTTGACATTGCCATATAGATGAGCTTTAATGC
GGTAGTTTATCACAGTTAAATTGCTAACGCAGTCAGGCACCGTGTATGAAATCTAACAATGCGCTCATCG
TCATCCTCGGCACCGTCACCCTGGATGCTGTAGGCATAGGCTTGGTTATGCCGGTACTGCCGGGCCTCTT
GCGGGATATCGTCCATTCCGACAGCATCGCCAGTCACTATGGCGTGCTGCTAGCGCTATATGCGTTGATG
CAATTTCTATGCGCACCCGTTCTCGGAGCACTGTCCGACCGCTTTGGCCGCCGCCCAGTCCTGCTCGCTT
CGCTACTTGGAGCCACTATCGACTACGCGATCATGGCGACCACACCCGTCCTGTGGATCCTCTACGCCGG
ACGCATCGTGGCCGGCATCACCGGCGCCACAGGTGCGGTTGCTGGCGCCTATATCGCCGACATCACCGAT
GGGGAAGATCGGGCTCGCCACTTCGGGCTCATGAGCGCTTGTTTCGGCGTGGGTATGGTGGCAGGCCCCG
TGGCCGGGGGACTGTTGGGCGCCATCTCCTTGCATGCACCATTCCTTGCGGCGGCGGTGCTCAACGGCCT
CAACCTACTACTGGGCTGCTTCCTAATGCAGGAGTCGCATAAGGGAGAGCGTCGACCGATGCCCTTGAGA
GCCTTCAACCCAGTCAGCTCCTTCCGGTGGGCGCGGGGCATGACTATCGTCGCCGCACTTATGACTGTCT
TCTTTATCATGCAACTCGTAGGACAGGTGCCGGCAGCGCTCTGGGTCATTTTCGGCGAGGACCGCTTTCG
CTGGAGCGCGACGATGATCGGCCTGTCGCTTGCGGTATTCGGAATCTTGCACGCCCTCGCTCAAGCCTTC
GTCACTGGTCCCGCCACCAAACGTTTCGGCGAGAAGCAGGCCATTATCGCCGGCATGGCGGCCGACGCGC
TGGGCTACGTCTTGCTGGCGTTCGCGACGCGAGGCTGGATGGCCTTCCCCATTATGATTCTTCTCGCTTC
CGGCGGCATCGGGATGCCCGCGTTGCAGGCCATGCTGTCCAGGCAGGTAGATGACGACCATCAGGGACAG
CTTCAAGGATCGCTCGCGGCTCTTACCAGCCTAACTTCGATCATTGGACCGCTGATCGTCACGGCGATTT
ATGCCGCCTCGGCGAGCACATGGAACGGGTTGGCATGGATTGTAGGCGCCGCCCTATACCTTGTCTGCCT
CCCCGCGTTGCGTCGCGGTGCATGGAGCCGGGCCACCTCGACCTGAATGGAAGCTGGCGGCTGCAGTTCA
GTAATTTCCTGCATTTGCCTGTTTCCAGTCGGTAGATATTCCACAAAACAGCAGGGAAGCAGCGCTTTTC
CGCTGCATAACCCTGCTTCGGGGTCATTATAGCGATTTTTTCGGTATATCCATCCTTTTTCGCACGATAT
ACAGGATTTTGCCAAAGGGTTCGTGTAGACTTTCCTTGGTGTATCCAACGGCGTCAGCCGGGCAGGATAG
GTGAAGTAGGCCCACCCGCGAGCGGGTGTTCCTTCTTCACTGTCCCTTATTCGCACCTGGCGGTGCTCAA
CGGGAATCCTGCTCTGCGAGGCTGGCCGGCTACCGCCGGCGTAACAGATGAGGGCAAGCGGATGGCTGAT
GAAACCAAGCTGCAGAGCTTAGCTCTGCAGAGATCAAAGGATCTTCTTGAGATCCTTTTTTTCTGCGCGT
AATCTGCTGCTTGCAAACAAAAAAACCACCGCTACCAGCGGTGGTTTGTTTGCCGGATCAAGAGCTACCA
ACTCTTTTTCCGAAGGTAACTGGCTTCAGCAGAGCGCAGATACCAAATACTGTCCTTCTAGTGTAGCCGT
AGTTAGGCCACCACTTCAAGAACTCTGTAGCACCGCCTACATACCTCGCTCTGCTAATCCTGTTACCAGT
GGCTGCTGCCGGTGGCGATAAGTCGTGTCTTACCGGGTTGGACTCAAGACGATAGTTACCGGATAAGGCG
CAGCGGTCGGGCTGAACGGGGGGTTCGTGCACACAGCCCAGCTTGGAGCGAACGACCTACACCGAACTGA
GATACCTACAGCGTGAGCTATGAGAAAGCGCCACGCTTCCCGAAGGGAGAAAGGCGGACAGGTATCCGGT
AAGCGGCAGGGTCGGAACAGGAGAGCGCACGAGGGAGCTTCCAGGGGGAAACGCCTGGTATCTTTATAGT
CCTGTCGGGTTTCGCCACCTCTGACTTGAGCGTCGATTTTTGTGATGCTCGTCAGGGGGGCGGAGCCTAT
GGAAAAACGCCAGCAACGCGGCCTTTTTACGGTTCCTGGCCTTTTGCTGGCCTTTTGCTCACATGTTCTT
TCCTGCGTTATCCCCTGATTCTGTGGATAACCGTATTACCGCCTTTGAGTGAGCTGATACGAATTAGATC
ATTAAAGGCTCCTTTTGGAGCCTTTTTTTTTG
